>Addgene plasmid #12843 | DCT.VV.Orf155 | addgene partial sequence | sequence record 19232 | T7 5'-TAATACGACTCACTATAGGG-3'
ACCATGGAGGGATCTAAACGCAAACACGACAGTCGGCGACTACAACAAGAACAGGAGCAGCTTCGTCCAC
GTACACCGCCATCATATGAAGAAATTGCAAAATATGGACACTCATTTAACGTGAAAAGATTTACGAATGA
AGAAATGTGTCTTAAGAATGATTATCCACGAATTATATCATATAATCCTCCACCAAAATAGGCAATTCCC
GGGGATCCGAATAAAGGGTCAAGACAATTCTGCAGATATCCAGCACAGTGGCGGCCGCTCGAGTCTAGAG
GGCCCGCGGTTCGAAGGTAAGCCTATCCCTAACCCTCTCCTCGGTCTCGATTCTACGCGTACCGGTCATC
ATCACCATCACCATTGAGTTTAAACCCGCTGATCAGCCTCGACTGTGCCTTCTAGTTGCCAGCCATCTGT
TGTTTGCCCCTCCCCCGTGCCTTCCTTGACCCTGGAAGGTGCCACTCCCACTGTCCTTTCCTAATAAAAT
GAGGAAATTGCATCGCATTGTCTGAGTAGGTGTCATTCTATTCTGGGGGGTGGGGGTGGGGCAGGACAGC
AAGGGGGAGGATTGGGAAGACAATAGCAGGCATGCTGGGGATGCGGTGGGCTCTATGGCTTCTGAGGCGG
AAAGAACCAGCTGGGGCTCTAGGGGGTATCCCCACGCGCCCTGTAGCGGCGCATTA
