[The description below was written by a language model from this plasmid's Addgene catalogue record.]
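Description:
DCT.VV.Orf155 is a mammalian expression plasmid built on the commercial pcDNA 3.1D V5-His-TOPO backbone (about 5.5 kb without insert) and carrying a short, 198 bp open reading frame from vaccinia virus. The insert is designated VV.Orf155 within its library and has the alternative name VV_WR_047. It is recorded as flanked by BamHI sites at both ends, both of which remain intact. The plasmid is maintained at high copy number in E. coli under ampicillin selection, and it carries a neomycin resistance marker that allows G418 selection of transfected mammalian cells. No feature table is provided, so the promoter and tags are not stated explicitly. Vectors of this backbone family normally drive the insert from the CMV immediate-early promoter, with an upstream T7 promoter (consistent with the T7 sequencing primer listed) and optional C-terminal V5 and polyhistidine tags. Whether the ORF is in frame with those tags is not recorded.

The construct is one member of a library of individually cloned vaccinia virus ORFs, assembled for work identifying poxvirus CD8+ T cell determinants in the context of smallpox vaccine design and characterisation. In such screens, each viral ORF is expressed in mammalian cells so that its product can be tested as a source of antigen. The depositors stress that the plasmid was made for screening purposes. Its sequence may differ from the current canonical version of the gene, and the plasmid and insert names apply only within this library. Correspondence to ORF names in the Copenhagen and WR strains, along with sequencing notes, is given in the supplementary data accompanying the collection.
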