Addgene plasmid #12843: DCT.VV.Orf155
Purpose: This plasmid was designed for screening purposes and may contain discrepancies relative to the current canonical GenBank version of the gene.
Depositing lab: Jack Bennink & Jon Yewdell. Depositing organization: National Institute of Allergy and Infectious Diseases (NIAID). Publication: Identification of poxvirus CD8+ T cell determinants to enable rational design and characterization of smallpox vaccines. Tscharke DC, Karupiah G, Zhou J, Palmore T, Irvine KR, Haeryfar SM, Williams S, Sidney J, Sette A, Bennink JR, Yewdell JW. J Exp Med. 2005 January 3; 201(1): 95–104. 10.1084/jem.20041912 PubMed 15623576.
Backbone
  Vector backbone: pcDNA 3.1D V5-His-TOPO
  Backbone manufacturer: Invitrogen
  Backbone size w/o insert (bp): 5514
  Vector type: Mammalian Expression
  Selectable markers: Neomycin (select with G418)
Growth in bacteria
  Bacterial resistance: Ampicillin, 100 μg/mL
  Growth temperature: 37°C
  Growth strain: DH5alpha
  Copy number: High Copy
Gene/Insert
  Gene/Insert name: VV.Orf155 (alt name: VV_WR_047)
  Species: Vaccinia Virus
  Insert size (bp): 198
  Cloning method: Restriction Enzyme; 5′ cloning site BamHI (not destroyed); 3′ cloning site BamHI (not destroyed)
  Sequencing primers: 5′ Universal T7
Terms and licenses: Academic/Nonprofit Terms; Industry Terms: Not Available to Industry
Depositor comments: Please see the Vaccinia kit page ( https://www.addgene.org/vvorf/ ) for more information. The kit page contains the supplemental VVOrfData spreadsheet, which includes important information about this plasmid. The plasmid and insert names provided here relate only to this library. The name of the ORF (if present) in VACV strain Copenhagen and the name of the ORF (if annotated) in VACV strain WR sequence can be found in VVOrfData spreadsheet. Please note that the amino acid sequence given for each ORF in the spreadsheet may contain some errors. Additionally, changes from the expected sequence may be present in these plasmids. Please see Addgene's quality control sequence and sequencing notes in the VVOrfData spreadsheet before ordering this plasmid.
How to cite: DCT.VV.Orf155 was a gift from Jack Bennink & Jon Yewdell (Addgene plasmid # 12843 ; http://n2t.net/addgene:12843 ; RRID:Addgene_12843)
